>Addgene plasmid #195306 | pOPO812 | addgene full sequence | sequence record 383143 | Addgene NGS Result
GATTAAATCAGAACGCAGAAGCGGTCTGATAAAACAGAATTTGCCTGGCGGCAGTAGCGCGGTGGTCCCA
CCTGACCCCATGCCGAACTCAGAAGTGAAACGCCGTAGCGCCGATGGTAGTGTGGGGTCTCCCCATGCGA
GAGTAGGGAACTGCCAGGCATCAAATAAAACGAAAGGCTCAGTCGAAAGACTGGGCCTTTCGTTTTATCT
GTTGTTTGTCGGTGAACGCTCTCCTGAGTAGGACAAATCCGCCGGGAGCGGATTTGAACGTTGCGAAGCA
ACGGCCCGGAGGGTGGCGGGCAGGACGCCCGCCATAAACTGCCAGGCATCAAATTAAGCAGAAGGCCATC
CTGACGGATGGCCTTTTTGCGTTTCTACAAACTCTTTTGTTTATTTTTCTAAATACATTCAAATATGTAT
CCGCTCATGAGACAATAACCCTGATAAATGCTTCAATAATATTGAAAAAGGAAGAGTATGAGTATTCAAC
ATTTCCGTGTCGCCCTTATTCCCTTTTTTGCGGCATTTTGCCTTCCTGTTTTTGCTCACCCAGAAACGCT
GGTGAAAGTAAAAGATGCTGAAGATCAGTTGGGTGCACGAGTGGGTTACATCGAACTGGATCTCAACAGC
GGTAAGATCCTTGAGAGTTTTCGCCCCGAAGAACGTTTTCCAATGATGAGCACTTTTAAAGTTCTGCTAT
GTGGCGCGGTATTATCCCGTGTTGACGCCGGGCAAGAGCAACTCGGTCGCCGCATACACTATTCTCAGAA
TGACTTGGTTGAGTACTCACCAGTCACAGAAAAGCATCTTACGGATGGCATGACAGTAAGAGAATTATGC
AGTGCTGCCATAACCATGAGTGATAACACTGCGGCCAACTTACTTCTGACAACGATCGGAGGACCGAAGG
AGCTAACCGCTTTTTTGCACAACATGGGGGATCATGTAACTCGCCTTGATCGTTGGGAACCGGAGCTGAA
TGAAGCCATACCAAACGACGAGCGTGACACCACGATGCCTGTAGCAATGGCAACAACGTTGCGCAAACTA
TTAACTGGCGAACTACTTACTCTAGCTTCCCGGCAACAATTAATAGACTGGATGGAGGCGGATAAAGTTG
CAGGACCACTTCTGCGCTCGGCCCTTCCGGCTGGCTGGTTTATTGCTGATAAATCTGGAGCCGGTGAGCG
TGGGTCTCGCGGTATCATTGCAGCACTGGGGCCAGATGGTAAGCCCTCCCGTATCGTAGTTATCTACACG
ACGGGGAGTCAGGCAACTATGGATGAACGAAATAGACAGATCGCTGAGATAGGTGCCTCACTGATTAAGC
ATTGGTAACTGTCAGACCAAGTTTACTCATATATACTTTAGATTGATT
[125 nt withheld, positions 1379-1503]
C
[141 nt withheld, positions 1505-1645]
CCTTTGACGTTGGAGTCCACGTTCTTT
[37 nt withheld, positions 1673-1709]
ACCCTATCTCGGGCTATTCTTTTGATTTATAAGGGATTTTGCCGATTTCGGCCTATTGGTTAAAAAATGA
GCTGATTTAACAAAAATTTAACGCGAATTTTAACAAAATATTAACGTTTACAATTTAAAAGGATCTAGGT
GAAGATCCTTTTTGATAATCTCATGACCAAAATCCCTTAACGTGAGTTTTCGTTCCACTGAGCGTCAGAC
CCCGTAGAAAAGATCAAAGGATCTTCTTGAGATCCTTTTTTTCTGCGCGTAATCTGCTGCTTGCAAACAA
AAAAACCACCGCTACCAGCGGTGGTTTGTTTGCCGGATCAAGAGCTACCAACTCTTTTTCCGAAGGTAAC
TGGCTTCAGCAGAGCGCAGATACCAAATACTGTCCTTCTAGTGTAGCCGTAGTTAGGCCACCACTTCAAG
AACTCTGTAGCACCGCCTACATACCTCGCTCTGCTAATCCTGTTACCAGTGGCTGCTGCCAGTGGCGATA
AGTCGTGTCTTACCGGGTTGGACTCAAGACGATAGTTACCGGATAAGGCGCAGCGGTCGGGCTGAACGGG
GGGTTCGTGCACACAGCCCAGCTTGGAGCGAACGACCTACACCGAACTGAGATACCTACAGCGTGAGCTA
TGAGAAAGCGCCACGCTTCCCGAAGGGAGAAAGGCGGACAGGTATCCGGTAAGCGGCAGGGTCGGAACAG
GAGAGCGCACGAGGGAGCTTCCAGGGGGAAACGCCTGGTATCTTTATAGTCCTGTCGGGTTTCGCCACCT
CTGACTTGAGCGTCGATTTTTGTGATGCTCGTCAGGGGGGCGGAGCCTATGGAAAAACGCCAGCAACGCG
GCCTTTTTACGGTTCCTGGCCTTTTGCTGGCCTTTTGCTCACATGTTCTTTCCTGCGTTATCCCCTGATT
CTGTGGATAACCGTATTACCGCCTTTGAGTGAGCTGATACCGCTCGCCGCAGCCGAACGACCGAGCGCAG
CGAGTCAGTGAGCGAGGAAGCGGAAGAGCGCCTGATGCGGTATTTTCTCCTTACGCATCTGTGCGGTATT
TCACACCGCATATGGTGCACTCTCAGTACAATCTGCTCTGATGCCGCATAGTTAAGCCAGTATACACTCC
GCTATCGCTACGTGACTGGGTCATGGCTGCGCCCCGACACCCGCCAACACCCGCTGACGCGCCCTGACGG
GCTTGTCTGCTCCCGGCATCCGCTTACAGACAAGCTGTGACCGTCTCCGGGAGCTGCATGTGTCAGAGGT
TTTCACCGTCATCACCGAAACGCGCGAGGCAGCTGCGGTAAAGCTCATCAGCGTGGTCGTGAAGCGATTC
ACAGATGTCTGCCTGTTCATCCGCGTCCAGCTCGTTGAGTTTCTCCAGAAGCGTTAATGTCTGGCTTCTG
ATAAAGCGGGCCATGTTAAGGGCGGTTTTTTCCTGTTTGGTCACTGATGCCTCCGTGTAAGGGGGATTTC
TGTTCATGGGGGTAATGATACCGATGAAACGAGAGAGGATGCTCACGATACGGGTTACTGATGATGAACA
TGCCCGGTTACTGGAACGTTGTGAGGGTAAACAACTGGCGGTATGGATGCGGCGGGACCAGAGAAAAATC
ACTCAGGGTCAATGCCAGCTAGCAGCACGCCATAGTGACTGGCGATGCTGTCGGAATGGACGATATCCCG
CAAGAGGCCCGGCAGTACCGGCATAACCAAGCCTATGCCTACAGCATCCAGGGTGACGGTGCCGAGGATG
ACGATGAGCGCATTGTTAGATTTCATACACGGTGCCTGACTGCGTTAGCAATTTAACTGTGATAAACTAC
CGCATTAAAGCTAGCTTATCGATGCATAATGTGCCTGTCAAATGGACGAAGCAGGGATTCTGCAAACCCT
ATGCTACTCCGTCAAGCCGTCAATTGTCTGATTCGTTACCAATTATGACAACTTGACGGCTACATCATTC
ACTTTTTCTTCACAACCGGCACGGAACTCGCTCGGGCTGGCCCCGGTGCATTTTTTAAATACCCGCGAGA
AATAGAGTTGATCGTCAAAACCAACATTGCGACCGACGGTGGCGATAGGCATCCGGGTGGTGCTCAAAAG
CAGCTTCGCCTGGCTGATACGTTGGTCCTCGCGCCAGCTTAAGACGCTAATCCCTAACTGCTGGCGGAAA
AGATGTGACAGACGCGACGGCGACAAGCAAACATGCTGTGCGACGCTGGCGATATCAAAATTGCTGTCTG
CCAGGTGATCGCTGATGTACTGACAAGCCTCGCGTACCCGATTATCCATCGGTGGATGGAGCGACTCGTT
AATCGCTTCCATGCGCCGCAGTAACAATTGCTCAAGCAGATTTATCGCCAGCAGCTCCGAATAGCGCCCT
TCCCCTTGCCCGGCGTTAATGATTTGCCCAAACAGGTCGCTGAAATGCGGCTGGTGCGCTTCATCCGGGC
GAAAGAACCCCGTATTGGCAAATATTGACGGCCAGTTAAGCCATTCATGCCAGTAGGCGCGCGGACGAAA
GTAAACCCACTGGTGATACCATTCGCGAGCCTCCGGATGACGACCGTAGTGATGAATCTCTCCTGGCGGG
AACAGCAAAATATCACCCGGTCGGCAAACAAATTCTCGTCCCTGATTTTTCACCACCCCCTGACCGCGAA
TGGTGAGATTGAGAATATAACCTTTCATTCCCAGCGGTCGGTCGATAAAAAAATCGAGATAACCGTTGGC
CTCAATCGGCGTTAAACCCGCCACCAGATGGGCATTAAACGAGTATCCCGGCAGCAGGGGATCATTTTGC
GCTTCAGCCATACTTTTCATACTCCCGCCATTCAGAGAAGAAACCAATTGTCCATATTGCATCAGACATT
GCCGTCACTGCGTCTTTTACTGGCTCTTCTCGCTAACCAAACCGGTAACCCCGCTTATTAAAAGCATTCT
GTAACAAAGCGGGACCAAAGCCATGACAAAAACGCGTAACAAAAGTGTCTATAATCACGGCAGAAAAGTC
CACATTGATTATTTGCACGGCGTCACACTTTGCTATGCCATAGCATTTTTATCCATAAGATTAGCGGATC
CTACCTGACGCTTTTTATCGCAACTCTCTACTGTTTCTCCATACCCGTTTTTTTGGGCTAGCAGGAGGAA
TTCACCATGAAGCCCTTACTCCAGACTCTTCTACTTCAAACTCTACCGTCTGACATTGATCCAGTATTGC
TGGCTTATGTTGAGACTGTATTACCTGCTGTAGAACAGGAGTTCGGTCTGATTCCAGTTTCTAACGATGT
TAGTCAAACTGAGCAAAGCTTGCTGGTTCACATTCTCAATAGTTTGCTGACTGCCTGGAACTTGTTCCCG
TTCCTATCCTCAAAATTGGCGCTATCAGACAACGAGAAACGATTGCTTTGCTTGAGTCTTATCTTTCAAA
ATGACAACAGTAAGTGCCAGAGCCGAGAGAATAATTCGCCTCCTACGCTTGGTGTTAATGAAACCCTAAA
ACAGTACCGAGCATTTGGAGACAAACTAAATCTGGCGGCGTTCTGGACTGAGTGGCGTGAGTATTTGACA
GATATAGTTTATTTAACCCAAAGCACCCAACCGCATGCTTTGTCAATCAAGAAGACTGCTCTCAAAATTC
CTGCTAATCGCCTAGAGTTGCCTCTACGTCCATTGCTTCTGTTTGGGGCGATCGCTGCCCAGCTTACTGA
TCCCGCTGATATTGTCATCAAACCGGAAGGCAATGTCTTAAAAGAATGCTTGAAACGTCTGGGTGTTCAG
CATCAACTCACTTATCATCGAGTACGCGCCTGCACAGGACTCTTAACTGAGGGCATCCACAATGCCATTA
TGCGTTTTGTACAACCTCTCGACTGGCAATCCATTCTGTTCTTTGCCCAAGGGATCGTTTATTTGGTTCC
CTCTGACAGCAAACTGCTTGATTGCTCAAAACTACAAACCTTTATCTGGGAGCAGATTAGTGAGCAGTTA
GCAATCAGTATGCTTCGAGGAAAAGTTGGTTTCAAGCGAGATGGCAAAGGGATGAAAGCTGCGCCTCAAA
CGCTGGAGCTATTCTCACCAGCTCAATTCATTCGGAATCTACCCACTGTCATTAATGCCTGTGTCAAGAA
TGAGACGGAACCTGCAACACCTAAACGACTGGCAAATCTTGACCTTGATCCAACAGATCGAGAATTTTTA
GCTTGTGGGGCGGATCTAAGAAGCGATCGCATTGCAGAATTTATCCTTTTCTTGCAGAAGAAGTTTTTTG
GGACTAATCCTGAATTTATCGATCGAGTTCTCGACCAACTGGGCATTCAATCTGCCATCACTCCAGAACA
GACTCAAATCTTCTCAAGCGGGGTAAATAGGGGATGGTATCACGCAGCCGCTTATTACGTCGCCAGTAAC
CCTCACTTAGACTCAGATGATGTAACGATCAAGCTTCAGGAGATCGCCAATCAACTAGTGGACTGGGCTG
AAGAGAAAGAACTTTTTCCACCTCAAATCAGTCCGACTCGTGAGGTTTTCAATCAATACTTAGCTCAGTA
CTTGGAATTCCCAAGGTGGAATAATTCAGCGCCATCCTTTCAACATGAATTGGCAACGTATGTAGCGGCA
AAAACAAAAGCCGCTAAACAACCAATTTGCTCCCTCAGTTCCAGTGAATTTGACTCAGAAGACCAGCTAG
ATTCTGTTGTGCTATTCAAGCCTCAGCAGTATAGCAACAAGAATCCCCTCGGAGGGTGGCAACTGAAGCG
AGGAATTTCTAAACTCTGGTCATTAGAGATGCTTCTGCGGCAGTCTTTCTGGTCAGTTTCCGCAGGCAAG
CTGGAAGAGCGACAACCTGTCTTTCTGTACTTTTTTCCCAGTTTGGTTCATTCCCCTCAGGTCGCAAAAG
CGATTCGTATCCTAGTCAATCAACTTAAACGAGTCAATTTGTGGAAAGTTTGTCGATTCTGGCAGGTACA
CGGGATGAATGCTAATACCCTGCGCTTCTACTCTTGGCTGAAGTCTGATCCCAGACCAGACGATAATGGT
AAACGTGATCTCCCTTTCCTAGCAATCACTTACACCACCACAGCTGGTAAAACGACGACACAGGCTTGGA
TTGAACCTGCTTTTTTGGTATTGGCGCTCTCACTTGTGCTGGGCATTAAAGTAGTCGCTACGGCAAGTCC
AGTACCACTTTATAACAGGAGTAGCGAGTTCCCCGAAACAGTGAAGATAGACGGACCTGCGAGCTTCTGG
AGCCTGTTGGGTTTGCCAACCAGCATTCGGCTGGAAGAGAAGATCCAGGGACGGGTCAAACACCTGAATG
ATTGGCTCGATCGCCTACTAATTGCTTACAGTATTCACCTTGACTGTCAAGCGAATCCCCCTGACTCTCG
TTGGCAATTGTTTCCCGGTACAGTGCAGGCTATAACAACTGATGTCTCAGCGATTTTTAGCCTTGCTCAT
TCGCATTTTCAAAGTCTTTCGGATGACAGAGTTCAACGATACTGGCACTTTGCTCAAGTATGGGCAGCAG
GAGATTCAAACATGGAACAGCAATTGGAGCTAACTCAGCGACTGGTCCAGGAATATCGCGCGTTCTACCA
AGTTCATGTAGCGAAAGCAACCCACGCGATCGTGCTCCCGCTGCTAAAGGTTTTAGAGGAGATTCTTTCA
ACTCCTAGTGATCTGCCAATTGAAACTCTGATATTACAGACATCGGGACGGTTACATGACGCTTTGAAGC
GACAGGAACCCTACAAACGCCCCCTGATTATGGATCAGTCTTTATCAATTGAGATTCGTGTCAATAACGA
GATTCAGGCAATTCAACGATTTGTCACCACTTGCATCAATGATTTATTTTTAGCTCAGTACAAAGGCGAT
CGCGCCCTACTGCAAGAACACCGTAACCGAATTAAATCGGGTGCAGAGTTTGCGTATCGTTTACTAGCTA
TGCAGGAGCCAAAACCAAAAACGAAAAAGCAAGAAATTGAAGGAGCACAGATATGAGTGTGTTAGAAGAA
TTGAAACCTCAATTCCATTCGGCTTTTCCCCGTCTGGCATCCGGGAAGTATGTTCATGTCTTCCTGGTAC
GTCACAGTCAATCCTTTCCCGTGTTTCAAACAGATGGTGTCCTCAATACGGCTCGAACTCAAGCTGGCTT
GGATTCCAAAGATGATAAATCTAGGCAATCGATCAACCGATTGGTCATGTTCAAGCGCAAGCAAGTAACA
CCCGAACGACTGGTTGGACGACAACTGCTACGATCGCTAGGACTAACCAGTGCTGTAGAAGGCGAAGTCA
ACTTTTGCGAATACAACAGTCAGAAATCGTGCAAGAAATGCCCAGACTGTATTATCTACGGATTCGGGGT
TGGAGACAAAGGTGCAGAACGCTCGAAAGTCTACTCAGACTCAGCGTTCTCGCTCAGTCCTTATGAAACT
TCCCACCGCAGTTTCACCTTCAATGCGCCGTCAGAAAATGGCACGATGAGTGAAAAGGGAGAACTGCGAA
GTTCGATCAACGATCTAGACCATGTCCTGCCGGAAGTGATGTTTCCTAGTGTTGAAACGCTGCGTGATCC
CACATTTGAGGGGTTTATTTATGTGCTGGGCAACCTGATTCGCACGCGCCGCTATGGAGGTCAAGAATCC
CGAACCGGGACGATGATGAATCACATTGTTGGTATTGCCTTTTGCGATGGTGAAGTTTTCAGCAACTTGT
ATTTCACACAAGCGCTATATGATGCCTTGAATGCAAAGGGGGATATTTGCGTGACGATCGAGGACTTTCG
ACATGAGGCAGCAAGGGTGGCAAAAAACTGTCTGAAACAGGAGCCAGTTCGCAGCATCACAATTTTTGGG
GCTGAACTCGATGCCTTGCTCGAAGAAGTGACGGGCATCTATCAGGATGAAGTTAAACAGCGCCTTATTA
TGACCACGCTTTACCAACAGACCCAGATCTACAGTGAAAGCTACGGAGCAATTTTTCCTGAGAAGAAGAA
AGAGGAAAAGAAAAAAGCACAGCAAGGCTCTTCGATCTGAGGGATGGTGGAATAATGGTTTTCTATTTTT
GCCATTTAACCTTGCATGACAATGTTTTCTTTGCCTCACGGGAGATGGGAACTCTCTATGAGACAGAAAA
ATACCTGCACAATTGGGCACTTAGCTATGCGCTATTTGAAAGCGCCTACATTCCTAGACCTTATCGATTG
GAAGGGGCAGTCGCCCAGCGTCCTACGTATCTAGAGATTGATAGTGAGCAAAACCTGTTACATCTGAATC
AGCAAGGAATTTATGTTTTTCCCGCCCTGCCGCTTCAGTGGACATATCAGGTCAATACATTCAATGTGTC
TCAAGCCTTCTACCATCAAAAATCAAGACGGTTGGGCTCGGGAGGACATATTCTCAATTACCCAATCAGC
TATGGACGGGCAAAGGAACTCGCAGTTGGCAGCAAGTACAGAACCTTCATCATTGCTCCTGCCAAAACGA
GAATCCCCCGCTGGATAAGACTAGGCAAATGGTCAGCGAAAATTCGAGTCGAGATCATCCCCATTCCTAA
AAGTGGAATTCAAAGGGCAGCAGGCGAGTATGTTTCTGAGCATCCCCTCAATCCTGTAGATCTCTCTAAA
ACGACCCGATTATTGCTGTATAACCGGATTGTCATGCCACCTTCTAGTCTGGTGAGCCAGGCAAAATTGT
TGGGTGACTATTGGGAGATCTCAAAACCAGCTCAGTGGGCTAAATTGTCTGAGTGGTCAAGCTTAGAGAA
TTTGCCTGAAACGATTTGTTTGCCAAGAGGAGTTGCTTATGGAGCTAACACTCTCGTTACCACACCTTAA
CTAAAAAAAATCAAACTGGCTCACCTTCGGGTGGGCCTTTTTGCGTTTATATTGACAGCTAGCTCAGTCC
TAGGTATAATGCTAGCTACTTTTCAGTCTGATGAGTCCGTGAGGACGAAACGAGTAAGCTCGTCACTGAA
AGGCACTACGCGTACTGTGAGCCAGAGTTGCCCGGCGGGCCGGCATGGTCCCAGCCTCCTCGCTGGCGCC
GGCTGGGCAACATGCTTCGGCATGGCGAATGGGACGTACCCGGGGATCCTCTAGAGTCGACCTGCAGGCA
TGCAAGCTTGGCTGTTTTGGCGGATGAGAGAAGATTTTCAGCCTGATACA
Features (pLannotate 1.2.2; 17 found; start..end, strand, type, name):
     43..158     +  ncRNA          5S rRNA: Accession: RF00001 - 5S ribosomal RNA
    162..248     +  terminator     rrnB T1 terminator: Escherichia coli rrnB; transcription terminator T1 from the E. coli rrnB gene
    340..367     +  terminator     rrnB T2 terminator: transcription terminator T2 from the E. coli rrnB gene
    386..477     +  promoter       AmpR promoter: bla
    478..1338    +  CDS            AmpR: β-lactamase; bla; confers resistance to ampicillin, carbenicillin, and related antibiotics
   1380..1760    +  rep_origin     M13 ori (sequence partly withheld): M13 bacteriophage origin of replication; arrow indicates direction of (+) strand synthesis
   1946..2534    +  rep_origin     ori: high-copy-number ColE1/pMB1/pBR322/pUC origin of replication
   2720..2860    -  misc_feature   bom: basis of mobility region from pBR322
   2962..3153    -  CDS            rop: Rop protein, which maintains plasmids at low copy number; rop
   3194..3304    +  CDS            mbeC (fragment): MBEC_ECOLX - Experimental evidence at protein level: Swiss-Prot protein existence level 1. Required for efficient mobilization of ColE1 plasmid and is thus essential to promote the specific transfer of the plasmid during conjugation. Probably functions by inducing DNA bending, helping the MbeA relaxase to melt the DNA around the nic site and cleave the phosphodiester bond. Binds specifically double-stranded DNA (dsDNA) containing the ColE1 oriT but does not recognize the inverted repeat (IR). From Escherichia coli.
   3337..3485    -  CDS            TcR (fragment): tetracycline efflux protein; tet; confers resistance to tetracycline
   3642..4520    -  CDS            araC: L-arabinose regulatory protein; araC
   4547..4831    +  promoter       araBAD promoter: araBAD; promoter of the L-arabinose operon of E. coli; the araC regulatory gene is transcribed in the opposite direction (Guzman et al., 1995)
   9567..9594    +  terminator     T7Te terminator: phage T7 early transcription terminator
   9601..9635    +  promoter       J23119 promoter: bacterial promoter (Registry of Standard Biological Parts BBa J23119)
   9645..9670    +  misc_RNA       sTRSV HHRz (fragment): hammerhead ribozyme from the tobacco ringspot virus satellite RNA (Khvorova et al., 2003)
   9795..9838    +  misc_feature   MCS (fragment): pUC18/19 multiple cloning site
