[The description below was written by a language model from this plasmid's Addgene catalogue record and pLannotate feature annotations shown in this document.]
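Description:
pOPO812 is a bacterial expression plasmid built on the pBAD322 backbone, about 9.9 kb in total, designed to supply the guide-RNA effector complex of a type I-D CRISPR-associated transposon in E. coli. It replicates from a pBR322/ColE1-type origin and retains the neighbouring bom and rop elements of pBR322, along with fragments of mbeC and the tetracycline resistance gene left over from the parental backbone. The record lists it as high copy, although rop normally moderates copy number. An M13 phage origin is also annotated. Selection is by ampicillin through the bla gene and its own promoter.

The roughly 4.9 kb insert, assembled by Gibson cloning, comes from the cyanobacterium Myxacorys californica WJT36-NPBG1 and encodes the type I-D Cascade genes of McCAST (Tn7575) with cas6 omitted. These genes sit downstream of the araBAD promoter, with the divergently transcribed araC regulator providing arabinose-inducible control. The Cascade coding sequences themselves were not annotated by the automated feature table, which leaves the region between the promoter and a T7Te terminator blank.

After that terminator, the table shows a constitutive J23119 promoter followed by a hammerhead ribozyme fragment, which appears to correspond to the "RGR" (ribozyme–guide–ribozyme) cassette carrying lacZ spacer 5. Because Cas6 normally processes the CRISPR transcript into mature crRNA, flanking self-cleaving ribozymes offer a Cas6-independent way to release a guide. Only one ribozyme was detected by annotation. The rrnB T1 and T2 terminators close the expression region. The construct is suited to testing whether lacZ-targeted, guide RNA-directed transposition by this element requires Cas6.
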