Addgene plasmid #195306: pOPO812
Purpose: pBAD322-MycaIDCas-ΔCas6-RGR-lacZs, arapBAD promoter expressing type I-D Cascade of McCAST (Tn7575) without cas6 gene and ribozyme flanked lacZ spacer 5.
Depositing lab: Joseph Peters. Depositing organization: Cornell University. Publication: Discovery and characterization of novel type I-D CRISPR-guided transposons identified among diverse Tn7-like elements in cyanobacteria. Hsieh SC, Peters JE. Nucleic Acids Res. 2023 Jan 25;51(2):765-782. doi: 10.1093/nar/gkac1216. PubMed 36537206.
Backbone
  Vector backbone: pBAD322
  Backbone size w/o insert (bp): 4955
  Total vector size (bp): 9881
  Vector type: Bacterial Expression
Growth in bacteria
  Bacterial resistance: Ampicillin, 100 μg/mL
  Growth temperature: 37°C
  Growth strain: DH5alpha
  Copy number: High Copy
Gene/Insert
  Gene/Insert name: McCAST Cascade Δcas6 and ribozyme flanked lacZ spacer 5
  Species: Myxacorys californica WJT36-NPBG1
  Insert size (bp): 4930
  GenBank ID: JAHHHO010000011 DQ119282.1
  Promoter: Arabinose inducible arapBAD
  Cloning method: Gibson Cloning
  Sequencing primers: 5′ TCCACATTGATTATTTGCACGGCG; 3′ CTGGCAGTTCCCTACTCTCG
Terms and licenses: Academic/Nonprofit Terms; Industry Terms: Not Available to Industry
How to cite: pOPO812 was a gift from Joseph Peters (Addgene plasmid # 195306 ; http://n2t.net/addgene:195306 ; RRID:Addgene_195306)
